Addgene plasmid #86124: pMXs-RAP2A-GFP
Purpose: Retroviral vector expressing RAP2A-GFP-IRES-Bsd
Depositing lab: David Sabatini. Depositing organization: Whitehead Institute for Biomedical Research. Publication: Gene Essentiality Profiling Reveals Gene Networks and Synthetic Lethal Interactions with Oncogenic Ras. Wang T, Yu H, Hughes NW, Liu B, Kendirli A, Klein K, Chen WW, Lander ES, Sabatini DM. Cell. 2017 Feb 1. pii: S0092-8674(17)30061-2. doi: 10.1016/j.cell.2017.01.013. PubMed 28162770.
Backbone
  Vector backbone: pMXs-IRES-Bsd
  Vector type: Mammalian Expression, Retroviral
  Selectable markers: Blasticidin
Growth in bacteria
  Bacterial resistance: Ampicillin, 100 μg/mL
  Growth temperature: 37°C
  Growth strain: NEB Stable
  Copy number: High Copy
Gene/Insert
  Gene/Insert name: RAP2A
  Species: H. sapiens (human)
  Entrez Gene: RAP2A (a.k.a. K-REV, KREV, RAP2, RbBP-30)
  Promoter: LTR
  Tag / fusion protein: GFP (C terminal on backbone); 3xFLAG (C terminal on backbone)
  Cloning method: Gibson Cloning
  Sequencing primers: 5′ TACACGCCGCCCACGTGAAG
Terms and licenses: Academic/Nonprofit Terms; Industry Terms: Not Available to Industry
How to cite: pMXs-RAP2A-GFP was a gift from David Sabatini (Addgene plasmid # 86124 ; http://n2t.net/addgene:86124 ; RRID:Addgene_86124)
