[The description below was written by a language model from this plasmid's Addgene catalogue record and pLannotate feature annotations shown in this document.]
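Description:
pMXs-RAP2A-GFP is a Moloney murine leukemia virus-based retroviral expression vector built on the pMXs-IRES-Bsd backbone, designed to deliver a tagged human RAP2A into mammalian cells. In bacteria it is maintained through a high-copy ColE1/pUC-type origin and selected with ampicillin via the β-lactamase gene and its native promoter. The 6,955 nt sequence record carries the usual gammaretroviral framework: a 5′ MMLV LTR, the MMLV packaging signal (with an adjacent fragment annotated as MESV Ψ), a truncated gag lacking its start codon, which extends the packaging region, and a pol segment containing the splice acceptor. A 3′ LTR closes the proviral unit. Part of it is annotated as a ΔU3 fragment, but the adjoining region matches standard MMLV LTR sequence, so the table alone does not establish a self-inactivating design.

Expression is driven from the 5′ LTR, which produces a single bicistronic transcript. The first cistron encodes RAP2A, a small Ras-family GTP-binding protein implicated in cytoskeletal rearrangement, cell migration, adhesion and spreading, followed by EGFP and then a 3xFLAG epitope, which the record lists as C-terminal tags. This allows both fluorescence localisation and antibody-based detection or pulldown. Downstream, an EMCV IRES permits cap-independent translation of blasticidin S deaminase, so blasticidin-resistant cells should also express the fusion. Short annotated fragments of a chicken β-actin promoter and lacI are probably incidental sequence matches rather than functional elements. When supplied with packaging functions in trans, the plasmid yields retrovirus for stable transduction. The record links it to a study of gene essentiality and synthetic lethal interactions with oncogenic Ras, but it does not state the specific experimental role of the plasmid.
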