Features (pLannotate 1.2.2; 17 found; start..end, strand, type, name):
     22..615     +  LTR            LTR: long terminal repeat from Moloney murine leukemia virus
    678..877     +  misc_feature   MMLV Ψ: packaging signal of Moloney murine leukemia virus (MMLV)
    929..1017    +  misc_feature   MESV Ψ (fragment): packaging signal of murine embryonic stem cell virus
   1094..1510    +  CDS            gag (truncated): truncated Moloney murine leukemia virus (MMLV) gag gene lacking the start codon
   1520..1894    +  misc_feature   pol region: Moloney murine leukemia virus (MMLV) pol region containing the splice acceptor site
   1929..2477    +  CDS            RAP2A: RAP2A_HUMAN - Experimental evidence at protein level: Swiss-Prot protein existence level 1. Small GTP-binding protein which cycles between a GDP-bound inactive and a GTP-bound active form. In its active form interacts with and regulates several effectors including MAP4K4, MINK1 and TNIK. Part of a signaling complex composed of NEDD4, RAP2A and TNIK which regulates neuronal dendrite extension and arborization during development. More generally, it is part of several signaling cascades and may regulate cytoskeletal rearrangements, cell migration, cell adhesion and cell spreading. From Homo sapie
   2502..3218    +  CDS            EGFP: EGFP is a basic (constitutively fluorescent) green fluorescent protein published in 1996, derived from Aequorea victoria. It is reported to be a rapidly-maturing weak dimer with moderate acid sensitivity.
   3231..3296    +  CDS            3xFLAG: three tandem FLAG® epitope tags, followed by an enterokinase cleavage site
   3309..3327    -  promoter       chicken β-actin promoter (fragment): contains a 21-bp deletion relative to the standard chicken β-actin promoter
   3418..3880    +  misc_feature   IRES: internal ribosome entry site (IRES) of the encephalomyocarditis virus (EMCV)
   3900..4289    +  CDS            BSD: blasticidin S deaminase; Aspergillus terreus BSD; confers resistance to blasticidin
   4338..4459    +  LTR            3' LTR (ΔU3) (fragment): self-inactivating 3' long terminal repeat (LTR) from Moloney murine leukemia virus
   4460..4929    +  LTR            LTR: long terminal repeat from Moloney murine leukemia virus
   4995..5047    -  CDS            lacI (fragment): lac repressor; lacI; The lac repressor binds to the lac operator to inhibit transcription in E. coli. This inhibition can be relieved by adding lactose or isopropyl-β-D-thiogalactopyranoside (IPTG).
   5230..5818    -  rep_origin     ori: high-copy-number ColE1/pMB1/pBR322/pUC origin of replication
   5982..6842    -  CDS            AmpR: β-lactamase; bla; confers resistance to ampicillin, carbenicillin, and related antibiotics
   6843..6947    -  promoter       AmpR promoter: bla
>Addgene plasmid #86124 | pMXs-RAP2A-GFP | depositor full sequence | sequence record 169425 | pMXs-RAP2A-GFP sequence 6955 bps
CCCGAAAAGTGCCACCTGCATAATGAAAGACCCCACCTGTAGGTTTGGCAAGCTAGCTTAAGTAACGCCA
TTTTGCAAGGCATGGAAAAATACATAACTGAGAATAGAAAAGTTCAGATCAAGGTCAGGAACAGATGGAA
CAGCTGAATATGGGCCAAACAGGATATCTGTGGTAAGCAGTTCCTGCCCCGGCTCAGGGCCAAGAACAGA
TGGAACAGCTGAATATGGGCCAAACAGGATATCTGTGGTAAGCAGTTCCTGCCCCGGCTCAGGGCCAAGA
ACAGATGGTCCCCAGATGCGGTCCAGCCCTCAGCAGTTTCTAGAGAACCATCAGATGTTTCCAGGGTGCC
CCAAGGACCTGAAATGACCCTGTGCCTTATTTGAACTAACCAATCAGTTCGCTTCTCGCTTCTGTTCGCG
CGCTTCTGCTCCCCGAGCTCAATAAAAGAGCCCACAACCCCTCACTCGGCGCGCCAGTCCTCCGATTGAC
TGAGTCGCCCGGGTACCCGTGTATCCAATAAACCCTCTTGCAGTTGCATCCGACTTGTGGTCTCGCTGTT
CCTTGGGAGGGTCTCCTCTGAGTGATTGACTACCCGTCAGCGGGGGTCTTTCATTTGGGGGCTCGTCCGG
GATCGGGAGACCCCTGCCCAGGGACCACCGACCCACCACCGGGAGGTAAGCTGGCCAGCAACTTATCTGT
GTCTGTCCGATTGTCTAGTGTCTATGACTGATTTTATGCGCCTGCGTCGGTACTAGTTAGCTAACTAGCT
CTGTATCTGGCGGACCCGTGGTGGAACTGACGAGTTCGGAACACCCGGCCGCAACCCTGGGAGACGTCCC
AGGGACTTCGGGGGCCGTTTTTGTGGCCCGACCTGAGTCCAAAAATCCCGATCGTTTTGGACTCTTTGGT
GCACCCCCCTAATAGGAGGGATATGTGGTTCTGGTAGGAGACGAGAACCTAAAACAGTTCCCGCCTCCGT
CTGAATTTTTGCTTTCGGTTTGGGACCGAAGCCGCGCCGCGCGTCTTGTCTGCTGCAGCATCGTTCTGTG
TTGTCTCTGTCTGACTGTGTTTCTGTATTTGTCTGAAAATTAGGGCCAGACTGTTACCACTCCCTTAAGT
TTGACCTTAGGTCACTGGAAAGATGTCGAGCGGATCGCTCACAACCAGTCGGTAGATGTCAAGAAGAGAC
GTTGGGTTACCTTCTGCTCTGCAGAATGGCCAACCTTTAACGTCGGATGGCCGCGAGACGGCACCTTTAA
CCGAGACCTCATCACCCAGGTTAAGATCAAGGTCTTTTCACCTGGCCCGCATGGACACCCAGACCAGGTC
CCCTACATCGTGACCTGGGAAGCCTTGGCTTTTGACCCCCCTCCCTGGGTCAAGCCCTTTGTACACCCTA
AGCCTCCGCCTCCTCTTCCTCCATCCGCCCCGTCTCTCCCCCTTGAACCTCCTCGTTCGACCCCGCCTCG
ATCCTCCCTTTATCCAGCCCTCACTCCTTCTCTAGGCGCCCCCATATGGCCATATGAGATCTTATATGGG
GCACCCCCGCCCCTTGTAAACTTCCCTGACCCTGACATGACAAGAGTTACTAACAGCCCCTCTCTCCAAG
CTCACTTACAGGCTCTCTACTTAGTCCAGCACGAAGTCTGGAGACCTCTGGCGGCAGCCTACCAAGAACA
ACTGGACCGACCGGTGGTACCTCACCCTTACCGAGTCGGCGACACAGTGTGGGTCCGCCGACACCAGACT
AAGAACCTAGAACCTCGCTGGAAAGGACCTTACACAGTCCTGCTGACCACCCCCACCGCCCTCAAAGTAG
ACGGCATCGCAGCTTGGATACACGCCGCCCACGTGAAGGCTGCCGACCCCGGGGGTGGACCATCCTCTAG
ACTGCCGGATCTAGCTAGTTAATTAAGGATCCGCCACCATGCGCGAGTACAAAGTGGTGGTGCTGGGCTC
GGGCGGGGTAGGCAAATCCGCCCTGACCGTGCAGTTCGTGACCGGCACCTTCATCGAGAAATACGACCCC
ACCATCGAGGACTTCTACCGCAAGGAGATCGAGGTGGATTCGTCGCCGTCGGTGCTGGAGATCCTGGACA
CGGCGGGCACCGAGCAGTTCGCGTCCATGCGGGACCTGTACATCAAGAACGGCCAGGGCTTCATCCTCGT
CTACAGCCTCGTCAACCAGCAGAGCTTCCAGGACATCAAGCCCATGCGGGACCAGATCATCCGCGTGAAG
CGGTATGAGAAAGTGCCAGTCATCTTGGTTGGGAACAAAGTGGACCTGGAAAGTGAGAGAGAAGTATCGT
CCAGCGAAGGCAGAGCCCTTGCTGAAGAGTGGGGCTGCCCCTTTATGGAAACTTCCGCTAAGAGTAAAAC
AATGGTGGACGAACTCTTTGCAGAAATTGTGAGGCAGATGAACTATGCTGCTCAGCCTGACAAAGATGAC
CCATGCTGTTCTGCATGTAACATACAAGGAGGCGGTAGCGCGGCCGCAGGCATGGTGAGCAAGGGCGAGG
AGCTGTTCACCGGGGTGGTGCCCATCCTGGTCGAGCTGGACGGCGACGTAAACGGCCACAAGTTCAGCGT
GTCCGGCGAGGGCGAGGGCGATGCCACCTACGGCAAGCTGACCCTGAAGTTCATCTGCACCACCGGCAAG
CTGCCCGTGCCCTGGCCCACCCTCGTGACCACCCTGACCTACGGCGTGCAGTGCTTCAGCCGCTACCCCG
ACCACATGAAGCAGCACGACTTCTTCAAGTCCGCCATGCCCGAAGGCTACGTCCAGGAGCGCACCATCTT
CTTCAAGGACGACGGCAACTACAAGACCCGCGCCGAGGTGAAGTTCGAGGGCGACACCCTGGTGAACCGC
ATCGAGCTGAAGGGCATCGACTTCAAGGAGGACGGCAACATCCTGGGGCACAAGCTGGAGTACAACTACA
ACAGCCACAACGTCTATATCATGGCCGACAAGCAGAAGAACGGCATCAAGGTGAACTTCAAGATCCGCCA
CAACATCGAGGACGGCAGCGTGCAGCTCGCCGACCACTACCAGCAGAACACCCCCATCGGCGACGGCCCC
GTGCTGCTGCCCGACAACCACTACCTGAGCACCCAGTCCGCCCTGAGCAAAGACCCCAACGAGAAGCGCG
ATCACATGGTCCTGCTGGAGTTCGTGACCGCCGCCGGGATCACTCTCGGCATGGACGAGCTGTACAAGGG
CGGAGGTGGCGACTACAAAGACCATGACGGTGATTATAAAGATCATGACATTGATTACAAGGATGACGAT
GACAAGTAATAATAAATTCCGCCCCCCCCCCCCCCCCTAACGTTACTGGCCGAAGCCGCTTGGAATAAGG
CCGGTGTGCGTTTGTCTATATGTTATTTTCCACCATATTGCCGTCTTTTGGCAATGTGAGGGCCCGGAAA
CCTGGCCCTGTCTTCTTGACGAGCATTCCTAGGGGTCTTTCCCCTCTCGCCAAAGGAATGCAAGGTCTGT
TGAATGTCGTGAAGGAAGCAGTTCCTCTGGAAGCTTCTTGAAGACAAACAACGTCTGTAGCGACCCTTTG
CAGGCAGCGGAACCCCCCACCTGGCGACAGGTGCCTCTGCGGCCAAAAGCCACGTGTATAAGATACACCT
GCAAAGGCGGCACAACCCCAGTGCCACGTTGTGAGTTGGATAGTTGTGGAAAGAGTCAAATGGCTCTCCT
CAAGCGTATTCAACAAGGGGCTGAAGGATGCCCAGAAGGTACCCCATTGTATGGGATCTGATCTGGGGCC
TCGGTGCACATGCTTTACATGTGTTTAGTCGAGGTTAAAAAAACGTCTAGGCCCCCCGAACCACGGGGAC
GTGGTTTTCCTTTGAAAAACACGATGATAATATGGCCACAACCATGGTTCCTTTGTCTCAAGAAGAATCC
ACCCTCATTGAAAGAGCAACGGCTACAATCAACAGCATCCCCATCTCTGAAGACTACAGCGTCGCCAGCG
CAGCTCTCTCTAGCGACGGCCGCATCTTCACTGGTGTCAATGTATATCATTTTACTGGGGGACCTTGTGC
AGAACTCGTGGTGCTGGGCACTGCTGCTGCTGCGGCAGCTGGCAACCTGACTTGTATCGTCGCGATCGGA
AATGAGAACAGGGGCATCTTGAGCCCCTGCGGACGGTGCCGACAGGTGCTTCTCGATCTGCATCCTGGGA
TCAAAGCCATAGTGAAGGACAGTGATGGACAGCCGACGGCAGTTGGGATTCGTGAATTGCTGCCCTCTGG
TTATGTGTGGGAGGGCTAAGTCGACGATAAAATAAAAGATTTTATTTAGTCTCCAGAAAAAGGGGGGAAT
GAAAGACCCCACCTGTAGGTTTGGCAAGCTAGCTTAAGTAACGCCATTTTGCAAGGCATGGAAAAATACA
TAACTGAGAATAGAGAAGTTCAGATCAAGGTCAGGAACAGATGGAACAGCTGAATATGGGCCAAACAGGA
TATCTGTGGTAAGCAGTTCCTGCCCCGGCTCAGGGCCAAGAACAGATGGAACAGCTGAATATGGGCCAAA
CAGGATATCTGTGGTAAGCAGTTCCTGCCCCGGCTCAGGGCCAAGAACAGATGGTCCCCAGATGCGGTCC
AGCCCTCAGCAGTTTCTAGAGAACCATCAGATGTTTCCAGGGTGCCCCAAGGACCTGAAATGACCCTGTG
CCTTATTTGAACTAACCAATCAGTTCGCTTCTCGCTTCTGTTCGCGCGCTTCTGCTCCCCGAGCTCAATA
AAAGAGCCCACAACCCCTCACTCGGGGCGCCAGTCCTCCGATTGACTGAGTCGCCCGGGTACCCGTGTAT
CCAATAAACCCTCTTGCAGTTGCATCCGACTTGTGGTCTCGCTGTTCCTTGGGAGGGTCTCCTCTGAGTG
ATTGACTACCCGTCAGCGGGGGTCTTTCACATGCAGCATGTATCAAAATTAATTTGGTTTTTTTTCTTAA
GTATTTACATTAAATGGCCATAGTTGCATTAATGAATCGGCCAACGCGCGGGGAGAGGCGGTTTGCGTAT
TGGGCGCTCTTCCGCTTCCTCGCTCACTGACTCGCTGCGCTCGGTCGTTCGGCTGCGGCGAGCGGTATCA
GCTCACTCAAAGGCGGTAATACGGTTATCCACAGAATCAGGGGATAACGCAGGAAAGAACATGTGAGCAA
AAGGCCAGCAAAAGGCCAGGAACCGTAAAAAGGCCGCGTTGCTGGCGTTTTTCCATAGGCTCCGCCCCCC
TGACGAGCATCACAAAAATCGACGCTCAAGTCAGAGGTGGCGAAACCCGACAGGACTATAAAGATACCAG
GCGTTTCCCCCTGGAAGCTCCCTCGTGCGCTCTCCTGTTCCGACCCTGCCGCTTACCGGATACCTGTCCG
CCTTTCTCCCTTCGGGAAGCGTGGCGCTTTCTCATAGCTCACGCTGTAGGTATCTCAGTTCGGTGTAGGT
CGTTCGCTCCAAGCTGGGCTGTGTGCACGAACCCCCCGTTCAGCCCGACCGCTGCGCCTTATCCGGTAAC
TATCGTCTTGAGTCCAACCCGGTAAGACACGACTTATCGCCACTGGCAGCAGCCACTGGTAACAGGATTA
GCAGAGCGAGGTATGTAGGCGGTGCTACAGAGTTCTTGAAGTGGTGGCCTAACTACGGCTACACTAGAAG
AACAGTATTTGGTATCTGCGCTCTGCTGAAGCCAGTTACCTTCGGAAAAAGAGTTGGTAGCTCTTGATCC
GGCAAACAAACCACCGCTGGTAGCGGTGGTTTTTTTGTTTGCAAGCAGCAGATTACGCGCAGAAAAAAAG
GATCTCAAGAAGATCCTTTGATCTTTTCTACGGGGTCTGACGCTCAGTGGAACGAAAACTCACGTTAAGG
GATTTTGGTCATGAGATTATCAAAAAGGATCTTCACCTAGATCCTTTTGCGGCCGGCCGCAAATCAATCT
AAAGTATATATGAGTAAACTTGGTCTGACAGTTACCAATGCTTAATCAGTGAGGCACCTATCTCAGCGAT
CTGTCTATTTCGTTCATCCATAGTTGCCTGACTCCCCGTCGTGTAGATAACTACGATACGGGAGGGCTTA
CCATCTGGCCCCAGTGCTGCAATGATACCGCGAGACCCACGCTCACCGGCTCCAGATTTATCAGCAATAA
ACCAGCCAGCCGGAAGGGCCGAGCGCAGAAGTGGTCCTGCAACTTTATCCGCCTCCATCCAGTCTATTAA
TTGTTGCCGGGAAGCTAGAGTAAGTAGTTCGCCAGTTAATAGTTTGCGCAACGTTGTTGCCATTGCTACA
GGCATCGTGGTGTCACGCTCGTCGTTTGGTATGGCTTCATTCAGCTCCGGTTCCCAACGATCAAGGCGAG
TTACATGATCCCCCATGTTGTGCAAAAAAGCGGTTAGCTCCTTCGGTCCTCCGATCGTTGTCAGAAGTAA
GTTGGCCGCAGTGTTATCACTCATGGTTATGGCAGCACTGCATAATTCTCTTACTGTCATGCCATCCGTA
AGATGCTTTTCTGTGACTGGTGAGTACTCAACCAAGTCATTCTGAGAATAGTGTATGCGGCGACCGAGTT
GCTCTTGCCCGGCGTCAATACGGGATAATACCGCGCCACATAGCAGAACTTTAAAAGTGCTCATCATTGG
AAAACGTTCTTCGGGGCGAAAACTCTCAAGGATCTTACCGCTGTTGAGATCCAGTTCGATGTAACCCACT
CGTGCACCCAACTGATCTTCAGCATCTTTTACTTTCACCAGCGTTTCTGGGTGAGCAAAAACAGGAAGGC
AAAATGCCGCAAAAAAGGGAATAAGGGCGACACGGAAATGTTGAATACTCATACTCTTCCTTTTTCAATA
TTATTGAAGCATTTATCAGGGTTATTGTCTCATGAGCGGATACATATTTGAATGTATTTAGAAAAATAAA
CAAATAGGGGTTCCGCGCACATTTC
