>Addgene plasmid #86124 | pMXs-RAP2A-GFP | addgene partial sequence | sequence record 172953 | Addgene Partial NGS Result
CCAGAAGGTACCCCATTGTATGGGATCTGATCTGGGGCCTCGGTGCACATGCTTTACATGTGTTTAGTCG
AGGTTAAAAAAACGTCTAGGCCCCCCGAACCACGGGGACGTGGTTTTCCTTTGAAAAACACGATGATAAT
ATGGCCACAACCATGGTTCCTTTGTCTCAAGAAGAATCCACCCTCATTGAAAGAGCAACGGCTACAATCA
ACAGCATCCCCATCTCTGAAGACTACAGCGTCGCCAGCGCAGCTCTCTCTAGCGACGGCCGCATCTTCAC
TGGTGTCAATGTATATCATTTTACTGGGGGACCTTGTGCAGAACTCGTGGTGCTGGGCACTGCTGCTGCT
GCGGCAGCTGGCAACCTGACTTGTATCGTCGCGATCGGAAATGAGAACAGGGGCATCTTGAGCCCCTGCG
GACGGTGCCGACAGGTGCTTCTCGATCTGCATCCTGGGATCAAAGCCATAGTGAAGGACAGTGATGGACA
GCCGACGGCAGTTGGGATTCGTGAATTGCTGCCCTCTGGTTATGTGTGGGAGGGCTAAGTCGACGATAAA
ATAAAAGATTTTATTTAGTCTCCAGAAAAAGGGGGGAATGAAAGACCCCACCTGTAGGTTTGGCAAGCTA
GCTTAAGTAACGCCATTTTGCAAGGCATGGAAAAATACATAACTGAGAATAGAGAAGTTCAGATCAAGGT
CAGGAACAGATGGAACAGCTGAATATGGGCCAAACAGGATATCTGTGGTAAGCAGTTCCTGCCCCGGCTC
AGGGCCAAGAACAGATGGAACAGCTGAATATGGGCCAAACAGGATATCTGTGGTAAGCAGTTCCTGCCCC
GGCTCAGGGCCAAGAACAGATGGTCCCCAGATGCGGTCCAGCCCTCAGCAGTTTCTAGAGAACCATCAGA
TGTTTCCAGGGTGCCCCAAGGACCTGAAATGACCCTGTGCCTTATTTGAACTAACCAATCAGTTCGCTTC
TCGCTTCTGTTCGCGCGCTTCTGCTCCCCGAGCTCAATAAAAGAGCCCACAACCCCTCACTCGGGGCGCC
AGTCCTCCGATTGACTGAGTCGCCCGGGTACCCGTGTATCCAATAAACCCTCTTGCAGTTGCATCCGACT
TGTGGTCTCGCTGTTCCTTGGGAGGGTCTCCTCTGAGTGATTGACTACCCGTCAGCGGGGGTCTTTCACA
TGCAGCATGTATCAAAATTAATTTGGTTTTTTTTCTTAAGTATTTACATTAAATGGCCATAGTTGCATTA
ATGAATCGGCCAACGCGCGGGGAGAGGCGGTTTGCGTATTGGGCGCTCTTCCGCTTCCTCGCTCACTGAC
TCGCTGCGCTCGGTCGTTCGGCTGCGGCGAGCGGTATCAGCTCACTCAAAGGCGGTAATACGGTTATCCA
CAGAATCAGGGGATAACGCAGGAAAGAACATGTGAGCAAAAGGCCAGCAAAAGGCCAGGAACCGTAAAAA
GGCCGCGTTGCTGGCGTTTTTCCATAGGCTCCGCCCCCCTGACGAGCATCACAAAAATCGACGCTCAAGT
CAGAGGTGGCGAAACCCGACAGGACTATAAAGATACCAGGCGTTTCCCCCTGGAAGCTCCCTCGTGCGCT
CTCCTGTTCCGACCCTGCCGCTTACCGGATACCTGTCCGCCTTTCTCCCTTCGGGAAGCGTGGCGCTTTC
TCATAGCTCACGCTGTAGGTATCTCAGTTCGGTGTAGGTCGTTCGCTCCAAGCTGGGCTGTGTGCACGAA
CCCCCCGTTCAGCCCGACCGCTGCGCCTTATCCGGTAACTATCGTCTTGAGTCCAACCCGGTAAGACACG
ACTTATCGCCACTGGCAGCAGCCACTGGTAACAGGATTAGCAGAGCGAGGTATGTAGGCGGTGCTACAGA
GTTCTTGAAGTGGTGGCCTAACTACGGCTACACTAGAAGAACAGTATTTGGTATCTGCGCTCTGCTGAAG
CCAGTTACCTTCGGAAAAAGAGTTGGTAGCTCTTGATCCGGCAAACAAACCACCGCTGGTAGCGGTGGTT
TTTTTGTTTGCAAGCAGCAGATTACGCGCAGAAAAAAAGGATCTCAAGAAGATCCTTTGATCTTTTCTAC
GGGGTCTGACGCTCAGTGGAACGAAAACTCACGTTAAGGGATTTTGGTCATGAGATTATCAAAAAGGATC
TTCACCTAGATCCTTTTGCGGCCGGCCGCAAATCAATCTAAAGTATATATGAGTAAACTTGGTCTGACAG
TTACCAATGCTTAATCAGTGAGGCACCTATCTCAGCGATCTGTCTATTTCGTTCATCCATAGTTGCCTGA
CTCCCCGTCGTGTAGATAACTACGATACGGGAGGGCTTACCATCTGGCCCCAGTGCTGCAATGATACCGC
GAGACCCACGCTCACCGGCTCCAGATTTATCAGCAATAAACCAGCCAGCCGGAAGGGCCGAGCGCAGAAG
TGGTCCTGCAACTTTATCCGCCTCCATCCAGTCTATTAATTGTTGCCGGGAAGCTAGAGTAAGTAGTTCG
CCAGTTAATAGTTTGCGCAACGTTGTTGCCATTGCTACAGGCATCGTGGTGTCACGCTCGTCGTTTGGTA
TGGCTTCATTCAGCTCCGGTTCCCAACGATCAAGGCGAGTTACATGATCCCCCATGTTGTGCAAAAAAGC
GGTTAGCTCCTTCGGTCCTCCGATCGTTGTCAGAAGTAAGTTGGCCGCAGTGTTATCACTCATGGTTATG
GCAGCACTGCATAATTCTCTTACTGTCATGCCATCCGTAAGATGCTTTTCTGTGACTGGTGAGTACTCAA
CCAAGTCATTCTGAGAATAGTGTATGCGGCGACCGAGTTGCTCTTGCCCGGCGTCAATACGGGATAATAC
CGCGCCACATAGCAGAACTTTAAAAGTGCTCATCATTGGAAAACGTTCTTCGGGGCGAAAACTCTCAAGG
ATCTTACCGCTGTTGAGATCCAGTTCGATGTAACCCACTCGTGCACCCAACTGATCTTCAGCATCTTTTA
CTTTCACCAGCGTTTCTGGGTGAGCAAAAACAGGAAGGCAAAATGCCGCAAAAAAGGGAATAAGGGCGAC
ACGGAAATGTTGAATACTCATACTCTTCCTTTTTCAATATTATTGAAGCATTTATCAGGGTTATTGTCTC
ATGAGCGGATACATATTTGAATGTATTTAGAAAAATAAACAAATAGGGGTTCCGCGCACATTTCCCCGAA
AAGTGCCACCTGCATAATGAAAGACCCCACCTGTAGGTTTGGCAAGCTAGCTTAAGTAACGCCATTTTGC
AAGGCATGGAAAAATACATAACTGAGAATAGAAAAGTTCAGATCAAGGTCAGGAACAGATGGAACAGCTG
AATATGGGCCAAACAGGATATCTGTGGTAAGCAGTTCCTGCCCCGGCTCAGGGCCAAGAACAGATGGAAC
AGCTGAATATGGGCCAAACAGGATATCTGTGGTAAGCAGTTCCTGCCCCGGCTCAGGGCCAAGAACAGAT
GGTCCCCAGATGCGGTCCAGCCCTCAGCAGTTTCTAGAGAACCATCAGATGTTTCCAGGGTGCCCCAAGG
ACCTGAAATGACCCTGTGCCTTATTTGAACTAACCAATCAGTTCGCTTCTCGCTTCTGTTCGCGCGCTTC
TGCTCCCCGAGCTCAATAAAAGAGCCCACAACCCCTCACTCGGCGCGCCAGTCCTCCGATTGACTGAGTC
GCCCGGGTACCCGTGTATCCAATAAACCCTCTTGCAGTTGCATCCGACTTGTGGTCTCGCTGTTCCTTGG
GAGGGTCTCCTCTGAGTGATTGACTACCCGTCAGCGGGGGTCTTTCATTTGGGGGCTCGTCCGGGATCGG
GAGACCCCTGCCCAGGGACCACCGACCCACCACCGGGAGGTAAGCTGGCCAGCAACTTATCTGTGTCTGT
CCGATTGTCTAGTGTCTATGACTGATTTTATGCGCCTGCGTCGGTACTAGTTAGCTAACTAGCTCTGTAT
CTGGCGGACCCGTGGTGGAACTGACGAGTTCGGAACACCCGGCCGCAACCCTGGGAGACGTCCCAGGGAC
TTCGGGGGCCGTTTTTGTGGCCCGACCTGAGTCCAAAAATCCCGATCGTTTTGGACTCTTTGGTGCACCC
CCCTAATAGGAGGGATATGTGGTTCTGGTAGGAGACGAGAACCTAAAACAGTTCCCGCCTCCGTCTGAAT
TTTTGCTTTCGGTTTGGGACCGAAGCCGCGCCGCGCGTCTTGTCTGCTGCAGCATCGTTCTGTGTTGTCT
CTGTCTGACTGTGTTTCTGTATTTGTCTGAAAATTAGGGCCAGACTGTTACCACTCCCTTAAGTTTGACC
TTAGGTCACTGGAAAGATGTCGAGCGGATCGCTCACAACCAGTCGGTAGATGTCAAGAAGAGACGTTGGG
TTACCTTCTGCTCTGCAGAATGGCCAACCTTTAACGTCGGATGGCCGCGAGACGGCACCTTTAACCGAGA
CCTCATCACCCAGGTTAAGATCAAGGTCTTTTCACCTGGCCCGCATGGACACCCAGACCAGGTCCCCTAC
ATCGTGACCTGGGAAGCCTTGGCTTTTGACCCCCCTCCCTGGGTCAAGCCCTTTGTACACCCTAAGCCTC
CGCCTCCTCTTCCTCCATCCGCCCCGTCTCTCCCCCTTGAACCTCCTCGTTCGACCCCGCCTCGATCCTC
CCTTTATCCAGCCCTCACTCCTTCTCTAGGCGCCCCCATATGGCCATATGAGATCTTATATGGGGCACCC
CCGCCCCTTGTAAACTTCCCTGACCCTGACATGACAAGAGTTACTAACAGCCCCTCTCTCCAAGCTCACT
TACAGGCTCTCTACTTAGTCCAGCACGAAGTCTGGAGACCTCTGGCGGCAGCCTACCAAGAACAACTGGA
CCGACCGGTGGTACCTCACCCTTACCGAGTCGGCGACACAGTGTGGGTCCGCCGACACCAGACTAAGAAC
CTAGAACCTCGCTGGAAAGGACCTTACACAGTCCTGCTGACCACCCCCACCGCCCTCAAAGTAGACGGCA
TCGCAGCTTGGATACACGCCGCCCACGTGAAGGCTGCCGACCCCGGGGGTGGACCATCCTCTAGACTGCC
GGATCTAGCTAGTTAATTAAGGATCCGCCACCATGCGCGAGTACAAAGTGGTGGTGCTGGGCTCGGGCGG
GGTAGGCAAATCCGCCCTGACCGTGCAGTTCGTGACCGGCACCTTCATCGAGAAATACGACCCCACCATC
GAGGACTTCTACCGCAAGGAGATCGAGGTGGATTCGTCGCCGTCGGTGCTGGAGATCCTGGACACGGCGG
GCACCGAGCAGTTCGCGTCCATGCGGGACCTGTACATCAAGAACGGCCAGGGCTTCATCCTCGTCTACAG
CCTCGTCAACCAGCAGAGCTTCCAGGACATCAAGCCCATGCGGGACCAGATCATCCGCGTGAAGCGGTAT
GAGAAAGTGCCAGTCATCTTGGTTGGGAACAAAGTGGACCTGGAAAGTGAGAGAGAAGTATCGTCCAGCG
AAGGCAGAGCCCTTGCTGAAGAGTGGGGCTGCCCCTTTATGGAAACTTCCGCTAAGAGTAAAACAATGGT
GGACGAACTCTTTGCAGAAATTGTGAGGCAGATGAACTATGCTGCTCAGCCTGACAAAGATGACCCATGC
TGTTCTGCATGTAACATACAAGGAGGCGGTAGCGCGGCCGCAGGCATGGTGAGCAAGGGCGAGGAGCTGT
TCACCGGGGTGGTGCCCATCCTGGTCGAGCTGGACGGCGACGTAAACGGCCACAAGTTCAGCGTGTCCGG
CGAGGGCGAGGGCGATGCCACCTACGGCAAGCTGACCCTGAAGTTCATCTGCACCACCGGCAAGCTGCCC
GTGCCCTGGCCCACCCTCGTGACCACCCTGACCTACGGCGTGCAGTGCTTCAGCCGCTACCCCGACCACA
TGAAGCAGCACGACTTCTTCAAGTCCGCCATGCCCGAAGGCTACGTCCAGGAGCGCACCATCTTCTTCAA
GGACGACGGCAACTACAAGACCCGCGCCGAGGTGAAGTTCGAGGGCGACACCCTGGTGAACCGCATCGAG
CTGAAGGGCATCGACTTCAAGGAGGACGGCAACATCCTGGGGCACAAGCTGGAGTACAACTACAACAGCC
ACAACGTCTATATCATGGCCGACAAGCAGAAGAACGGCATCAAGGTGAACTTCAAGATCCGCCACAACAT
CGAGGACGGCAGCGTGCAGCTCGCCGACCACTACCAGCAGAACACCCCCATCGGCGACGGCCCCGTGCTG
CTGCCCGACAACCACTACCTGAGCACCCAGTCCGCCCTGAGCAAAGACCCCAACGAGAAGCGCGATCACA
TGGTCCTGCTGGAGTTCGTGACCGCCGCCGGGATCACTCTCGGCATGGACGAGCTGTACAAGGGCGGAGG
KGGCGACTACAAAGACCATGACGGTGATTATAAAGATCATGACATTGATTACAAGGATGACGATGACAAG
TAATAATAAATT
